Addgene plasmid #58496: pBabe JunD-Venus puro
Purpose: mammalian expression of Venus-tagged mouse JunD
Depositing lab: Kevin Janes. Publication: A time- and matrix-dependent TGFBR3-JUND-KRT5 regulatory circuit in single breast epithelial cells and basal-like premalignancies. Wang CC, Bajikar SS, Jamal L, Atkins KA, Janes KA. Nat Cell Biol. 2014 Apr;16(4):345-56. doi: 10.1038/ncb2930. Epub 2014 Mar 23. PubMed 24658685.
Backbone
  Vector backbone: pBabe C-terminal Venus puro
  Backbone size w/o insert (bp): 5900
  Modifications to backbone: pBABE puro was cut by SALI and ligated with venus cut by SALI/XhoI. A new BglII site was inserted immediately downstream of the SalI site by PCR during cloning.
  Vector type: Mammalian Expression
  Selectable markers: Puromycin
Growth in bacteria
  Bacterial resistance: Ampicillin, 100 μg/mL
  Growth temperature: 37°C
  Growth strain: Stbl3
  Copy number: High Copy
Gene/Insert
  Gene/Insert name: JunD (alt names: jun D proto-oncogene; Jund; Jund1)
  Species: M. musculus (mouse)
  Insert size (bp): 1076
  GenBank ID: NM_010592
  Entrez Gene: Jund (a.k.a. Jund1)
  Tag / fusion protein: Venus (C terminal on backbone)
  Cloning method: Restriction Enzyme; 5′ cloning site BamHI (not destroyed); 3′ cloning site EcoRI (not destroyed)
  Sequencing primers: 5′ pBABE 5'; 3′ pBABE 3'
Terms and licenses: Academic/Nonprofit Terms; Industry Terms: Not Available to Industry
Depositor comments: pBabe JunD_Venus puro was constructed by PCR cloning from plasmid templates (Open Biosystems) into the retroviral vector pBabe C-terminal Venus puro. The PCR product was gel purified, digested with BamHI and EcoRI, and then ligated into pBabe c-terminal Venus puro, which had been digested with BamHI and EcoRI and then dephosphorylated.
How to cite: pBabe JunD-Venus puro was a gift from Kevin Janes (Addgene plasmid # 58496 ; http://n2t.net/addgene:58496 ; RRID:Addgene_58496)
