[The description below was written by a language model from this plasmid's Addgene catalogue record.]
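Description:
pBabe JunD-Venus puro is a mammalian expression plasmid built on a retroviral pBabe backbone and designed to produce mouse JunD fused to the yellow fluorescent protein Venus. The parent vector, pBabe C-terminal Venus puro (about 5.9 kb without insert), was derived from pBABE puro by ligating a SalI/XhoI Venus fragment into the SalI site, with a new BglII site introduced just downstream of SalI during cloning. The plasmid is maintained at high copy number in bacteria under ampicillin selection, and the record lists a recombination-deficient strain (Stbl3), a common choice for vectors carrying retroviral repeats. Puromycin resistance allows selection of mammalian cells that have taken up the construct.

The insert is the mouse Jund coding sequence (jun D proto-oncogene, roughly 1.1 kb). It was PCR-amplified from a plasmid template and cloned between the BamHI and EcoRI sites, both of which are retained, so that it sits upstream of the backbone-encoded Venus and gives a C-terminally tagged fusion. The record provides no feature table and does not name the promoter. In pBabe-type vectors, the insert is generally transcribed from the retroviral long terminal repeat, with the puromycin marker driven by a separate internal promoter, and the vector can be packaged into retroviral particles for stable transduction.

The stated purpose is mammalian expression of Venus-tagged JunD, an AP-1 family transcription factor. The fluorescent tag should allow the protein to be visualised or tracked in individual cells. The associated work concerns a TGFBR3-JUND-KRT5 regulatory circuit in single breast epithelial cells and basal-like premalignancies.
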