>Addgene plasmid #58496 | pBabe JunD-Venus puro | depositor partial sequence | sequence record 90367 | JunD
GCGCGGATCCATGGAAACGCCCTTCTATGGCGAGGAGGCGCTGAGCGGCCTGGCTGCGGGTGCGTCGAGC
GTCGCTGGTGCTACTGGGGCCCCCGGCGGTGGTGGCTTCGCGCCCCCGGGCCGCGCTTTCCCCGGGGCGC
CCCCGACGAGCAGCATGCTGAAGAAAGACGCGCTGACGCTCAGCCTGGCGGAGCAGGGAGCGGCGGGATT
GAAACCAGGGTCGGCCACTGCACCTTCTGCGCTGCGCCCCGACGGCGCCCCCGACGGGCTGCTGGCTTCG
CCGGATCTTGGGCTGCTCAAACTCGCGTCGCCGGAGCTGGAGAGGCTGATCATCCAGTCCAACGGGCTGG
TGACCACTACCCCGACCAGTACGCAGTTCCTCTACCCGAAGGTGGCAGCTAGCGAGGAGCAGGAGTTCGC
CGAAGGCTTCGTCAAGGCGCTGGAGGACCTGCACAAGCAAAGCCAGCTGGGTGCGGCCACCGCGGCCACC
TCAGGGGCTCCCGCGCCTCCCGCGCCCGCCGACCTGGCCGCCACCCCCGGGGCCACGGAGACCCCGGTCT
ACGCCAACCTGAGCAGTTTCGCGGGTGGCGCCGGGCCCCCTGGGGGCGCGGCCACCGTGGCTTTCGCCGC
GGAGCCAGTGCCCTTCCCGCCGCCCCCGGGCGCGCTGGGGCCGCCGCCACCTCCGCATCCACCGCGCCTG
GCCGCGCTCAAGGACGAGCCGCAGACCGTGCCGGACGTGCCGAGCTTCGGCGACAGCCCTCCGCTGTCGC
CCATCGACATGGACACGCAAGAACGCATCAAGGCGGAGCGCAAGAGGCTGCGCAACCGCATCGCCGCCTC
CAAATGCCGCAAGCGCAAGCTGGAGCGTATCTCGCGCCTGGAGGAGAAAGTCAAGACCCTCAAAAGCCAG
AACACCGAGCTGGCGTCCACCGCCAGCCTGCTGCGCGAGCAGGTGGCGCAGCTCAAACAGAAAGTCCTCA
GCCACGTCAACAGCGGCTGCCAGCTGCTGCCCCAGCACCAGGTCCCGGCGTACTGATACCCATACGACGT
CCCAGACTACGCTTAAGAATTCGCGC
