>Addgene plasmid #58496 | pBabe JunD-Venus puro | addgene partial sequence | sequence record 93887 | EGFP-N 5'-CGTCGCCGTCCAGCTCGACCAG-3'
GCTCCTCGCCCTTGCTCACCATAGATCTGTCGACCACTGTGCTGGCGAATTCGTACGCCGGGACCTGGTG
CTGGGGCAGCAGCTGGCAGCCGCTGTTGACGTGGCTGAGGACTTTCTGTTTGAGCTGCGCCACCTGCTCG
CGCAGCAGGCTGGCGGTGGACGCCAGCTCGGTGTTCTGGCTTTTGAGGGTCTTGACTTTCTCCTCCAGGC
GCGAGATACGCTCCAGCTTGCGCTTGCGGCATTTGGAGGCGGCGATGCGGTTGCGCAGCCTCTTGCGCTC
CGCCTTGATGCGTTCTTGCGTGTCCATGTCGATGGGCGACAGCGGAGGGCTGTCGCCGAAGCTCGGCACG
TCCGGCACGGTCTGCGGCTCGTCCTTGAGCGCGG
