>Addgene plasmid #58496 | pBabe JunD-Venus puro | addgene partial sequence | sequence record 93889 | pBABE5 5'-CTTTATCCAGCCCTCAC-3'
ATGGAAACGCCCTTCTATGGCGAGGAGGCGCTGAGCGGCCTGGCTGCGGGTGCGTCGAGCGTCGCTGGTG
CTACTGGGGCCCCCGGCGGTGGTGGCTTCGCGCCCCCGGGCCGCGCTTTCCCCGGGGCGCCCCCGACGAG
CAGCATGCTGAAGAAAGACGCGCTGACGCTCAGCCTGGCGGAGCAGGGAGCGGCGGGATTGAAACCAGGG
TCGGCCACTGCACCTTCTGCGCTGCGCCCCGACGGCGCCCCCGACGGGCTGCTGGCTTCGCCGGATCTTG
GGCTGCTCAAACTCGCGTCGCCGGAGCTGGAGAGGCTGATCATCCAGTCCAACGGGCTGGTGACCACTAC
CCCGACCAGTACGCAGTTCCTCTACCCGAAGGTGGCAGCCAGCGAGGAGCAGGAGTTCGCCGAAGGCTTC
GTCAAGGCGCTGGAGGACCTGCACAAGCAAAGCCAGCTGGGTGCGGCCACCGCGGCCACCTCAGGGGCTC
CCGCGCCTCCCGCGCCCGCCGACCTGGCCGCCACCCCCGGGGCCACGGAGACCCCGGTCTACGCCAACCT
GAGCAGTTT
